Addgene plasmid #132281: pDONR221_SV2B
Purpose: Gateway entry clone with codon-optimized ORF sequence for subcloning into custom expression vectors
Depositing lab: RESOLUTE Consortium & Giulio Superti-Furga. Depositing organization: CeMM Research Center for Molecular Medicine. Publication: The RESOLUTE consortium: unlocking SLC transporters for drug discovery. Superti-Furga G, Lackner D, Wiedmer T, Ingles-Prieto A, Barbosa B, Girardi E, Goldmann U, Gurtl B, Klavins K, Klimek C, Lindinger S, Lineiro-Retes E, Muller AC, Onstein S, Redinger G, Reil D, Sedlyarov V, Wolf G, Crawford M, Everley R, ... Steppan CM. Nat Rev Drug Discov. 2020 Jul;19(7):429-430. doi: 10.1038/d41573-020-00056-6. PubMed 32265506.
Backbone
  Vector backbone: pDONR221
  Backbone manufacturer: Thermo Fisher Scientific
  Backbone size w/o insert (bp): 2550
  Vector type: Mammalian Expression
Growth in bacteria
  Bacterial resistance: Kanamycin, 50 μg/mL
  Growth temperature: 37°C
  Growth strain: NEB Stable
  Copy number: High Copy
Gene/Insert
  Gene/Insert name: SV2B (alt name: KIAA0735, HsT19680)
  Species: H. sapiens (human)
  Insert size (bp): 2049
  Entrez Gene: SV2B (a.k.a. FLJ30413, FLJ42732, HsT19680, KIAA0735)
  Cloning method: Gateway Cloning
  Sequencing primers: 5′ M13-fwd; 3′ M13-rev
Terms and licenses: Academic/Nonprofit Terms; Industry Terms
Depositor comments: For more information on the full Resolute plasmid collection, please see www.addgene.org/depositor-collections/re-solute/. Please provide your feedback on this plasmid to the RESOLUTE consortium by filling out their RESOLUTE repository feedback form: https://forms.office.com/Pages/ResponsePage.aspx?id=0e05yklzmkS7rjFGQL4N7z4feCLQvEJAmVcOCM_u885UN1JJRko0Ukg4TVQwNTZLOUxPQVJWT1NHUCQlQCN0PWcu
How to cite: pDONR221_SV2B was a gift from RESOLUTE Consortium & Giulio Superti-Furga (Addgene plasmid # 132281 ; http://n2t.net/addgene:132281 ; RRID:Addgene_132281)
