[The description below was written by a language model from this plasmid's Addgene catalogue record and pLannotate feature annotations shown in this document.]
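Description:
pDONR221_SV2B is a Gateway entry clone built on the pDONR221 backbone, carrying a codon-optimized open reading frame for human SV2B (synaptic vesicle glycoprotein 2B, also known as KIAA0735). It belongs to a consortium collection of solute carrier and related transporter ORFs. The plasmid is maintained in E. coli through a high-copy ColE1/pUC-type origin and selected with kanamycin via an aminoglycoside phosphotransferase gene. Although the catalogue lists the vector type as mammalian expression, the full-sequence annotation shows no eukaryotic promoter or polyadenylation signal, so the plasmid serves as a shuttle for the ORF rather than as an expression construct in its own right.

In the 4,599-nt full sequence, the 2,049-bp SV2B coding sequence lies between attL1 and attL2. These sites allow directional transfer by LR recombination into any attR-containing destination vector, which then supplies the promoter, tags and selection markers. No epitope tag or reporter is annotated on the insert. The rrnB T1 and T2 terminators sit upstream of attL1, where they insulate the insert from read-through transcription from the backbone. A T7 promoter lies just beyond attL2 and points back toward the insert. Short lacI and lacZα fragments are backbone remnants, and M13 primer sites are used for sequence verification.

A second, shorter sequencing record of 3,089 nt is also attached. Its annotation shows only backbone-type elements (origin, KanR, lac promoter/operator, and rop and bom fragments), with no att sites or SV2B, so it does not represent the complete construct described by the catalogue entry.
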