Features (pLannotate 1.2.2; 10 found; start..end, strand, type, name):
    121..213     +  CDS            lacI (fragment): lac repressor; lacI; The lac repressor binds to the lac operator to inhibit transcription in E. coli. This inhibition can be relieved by adding lactose or isopropyl-β-D-thiogalactopyranoside (IPTG).
    268..295     -  terminator     rrnB T2 terminator: transcription terminator T2 from the E. coli rrnB gene
    427..470     +  terminator     rrnB T1 terminator: Escherichia coli rrnB; transcription terminator T1 from the E. coli rrnB gene
    517..553     -  CDS            lacZα (fragment): LacZα fragment of β-galactosidase; lacZ fragment
    569..668     +  protein_bind   attL1: mutant version of attL; recombination site for the Gateway® LR reaction LR Clonase™
    674..2722    +  CDS            SV2B: SV2B_HUMAN - Also known as KIAA0735. Experimental evidence at protein level: Swiss-Prot protein existence level 1. (Microbial infection) Receptor for the C.botulinum neurotoxin type A2 (BoNT/A, botA); glycosylation is not essential but enhances the interaction (PubMed:29649119). Probably also serves as a receptor for the closely related C.botulinum neurotoxin type A1. From Homo sapiens (Human).
   2724..2823    -  protein_bind   attL2: mutant version of attL; recombination site for the Gateway® LR reaction LR Clonase™
   2841..2859    -  promoter       T7 promoter: promoter for bacteriophage T7 RNA polymerase
   2993..3802    +  CDS            KanR: aminoglycoside phosphotransferase; aph(3')-Ia; confers resistance to kanamycin in bacteria or G418 (Geneticin®) in eukaryotes
   3949..4537    +  rep_origin     ori: high-copy-number ColE1/pMB1/pBR322/pUC origin of replication
>Addgene plasmid #132281 | pDONR221_SV2B | addgene full sequence | sequence record 297829 | Addgene NGS Result
CTTTCCTGCGTTATCCCCTGATTCTGTGGATAACCGTATTACCGCCTTTGAGTGAGCTGATACCGCTCGC
CGCAGCCGAACGACCGAGCGCAGCGAGTCAGTGAGCGAGGAAGCGGAAGAGCGCCCAATACGCAAACCGC
CTCTCCCCGCGCGTTGGCCGATTCATTAATGCAGCTGGCACGACAGGTTTCCCGACTGGAAAGCGGGCAG
TGAGCGCAACGCAATTAATACGCGTACCGCTAGCCAGGAAGAGTTTGTAGAAACGCAAAAAGGCCATCCG
TCAGGATGGCCTTCTGCTTAGTTTGATGCCTGGCAGTTTATGGCGGGCGTCCTGCCCGCCACCCTCCGGG
CCGTTGCTTCACAACGTTCAAATCCGCTCCCGGCGGATTTGTCCTACTCAGGAGAGCGTTCACCGACAAA
CAACAGATAAAACGAAAGGCCCAGTCTTCCGACTGAGCCTTTCGTTTTATTTGATGCCTGGCAGTTCCCT
ACTCTCGCGTTAACGCTAGCATGGATGTTTTCCCAGTCACGACGTTGTAAAACGACGGCCAGTCTTAAGC
TCGGGCCCCAAATAATGATTTTATTTTGACTGATAGTGACCTGTTCGTTGCAACACATTGATGAGCAATG
CTTTTTTATAATGCCAACTTTGTACAAAAAAGCAGGCTCCACCATGGACGATTACAAGTATCAGGACAAC
TACGGCGGCTATGCCCCTTCCGATGGCTACTATAGGGGCAACGAGTCCAATCCAGAGGAGGACGCCCAGT
CTGATGTGACCGAGGGCCACGACGAGGAGGATGAGATCTACGAGGGCGAGTATCAGGGCATCCCCCACCC
TGACGATGTGAAGGCCAAGCAGGCCAAGATGGCCCCAAGCCGGATGGACTCCCTGAGAGGCCAGACCGAT
CTGATGGCAGAGCGGCTGGAGGACGAGGAGCAGCTGGCCCACCAGTACGAGACAATCATGGATGAGTGCG
GCCACGGCAGATTCCAGTGGATCCTGTTCTTTGTGCTGGGACTGGCCCTGATGGCAGACGGAGTGGAGGT
GTTTGTGGTGAGCTTCGCCCTGCCATCCGCCGAGAAGGATATGTGCCTGAGCTCCTCTAAGAAGGGCATG
CTGGGCATGATCGTGTATCTGGGCATGATGGCAGGAGCCTTCATCCTGGGAGGACTGGCAGACAAGCTGG
GACGGAAGAGAGTGCTGTCCATGTCTCTGGCCGTGAACGCCTCCTTTGCCTCTCTGAGCTCCTTCGTGCA
GGGCTACGGCGCCTTCCTGTTTTGCCGGCTGATCTCCGGAATCGGAATCGGAGGCGCCCTGCCCATCGTG
TTCGCCTATTTTTCTGAGTTCCTGAGCAGGGAGAAGAGGGGAGAGCACCTGAGCTGGCTGGGCATCTTCT
GGATGACCGGAGGACTGTACGCATCTGCCATGGCCTGGAGCATCATCCCTCACTACGGCTGGGGCTTTAG
CATGGGCACCAATTATCACTTTCACTCCTGGAGAGTGTTCGTGATCGTGTGCGCCCTGCCATGTACAGTG
TCTATGGTGGCCCTGAAGTTTATGCCAGAGAGCCCCAGGTTCCTGCTGGAGATGGGCAAGCACGACGAGG
CCTGGATGATCCTGAAGCAGGTGCACGATACCAACATGCGCGCCAAGGGCACACCCGAGAAGGTGTTCAC
CGTGAGCAATATCAAGACACCTAAGCAGATGGACGAGTTTATCGAGATCCAGTCTAGCACCGGCACATGG
TACCAGAGGTGGCTGGTGCGCTTTAAGACAATCTTCAAGCAAGTGTGGGATAACGCCCTGTACTGCGTGA
TGGGCCCCTATCGGATGAATACCCTGATCCTGGCCGTGGTGTGGTTTGCCATGGCCTTCTCCTACTATGG
CCTGACAGTGTGGTTTCCTGACATGATCAGATACTTCCAGGATGAGGAGTATAAGTCTAAGATGAAGGTG
TTCTTTGGCGAGCACGTGTACGGCGCCACAATCAACTTCACCATGGAGAATCAGATCCACCAGCACGGCA
AGCTGGTGAACGACAAGTTTACCAGGATGTATTTCAAGCACGTGCTGTTTGAGGACACATTCTTTGATGA
GTGCTACTTTGAGGACGTGACCTCCACAGATACCTATTTCAAGAACTGTACAATCGAGTCTACCATCTTT
TACAATACCGACCTGTATGAGCACAAGTTCATCAACTGCCGCTTTATCAATTCCACATTCCTGGAGCAGA
AGGAGGGCTGTCACATGGATCTGGAGCAGGACAACGATTTTCTGATCTACCTGGTGAGCTTCCTGGGCAG
CCTGTCCGTGCTGCCTGGCAATATCATCTCCGCCCTGCTGATGGACCGGATCGGCAGACTGAAGATGATC
GGCGGCTCCATGCTGATCTCTGCCGTGTGCTGTTTCTTTCTGTTCTTTGGCAACTCTGAGAGCGCCATGA
TCGGCTGGCAGTGCCTGTTCTGTGGCACCAGCATCGCCGCCTGGAATGCCCTGGATGTGATCACAGTGGA
GCTGTATCCAACAAACCAGCGGGCCACCGCCTTTGGCATCCTGAATGGCCTGTGCAAGTTCGGCGCCATC
CTGGGCAATACCATCTTTGCCTCTTTCGTGGGCATCACAAAGGTGGTGCCAATCCTGCTGGCAGCAGCAA
GCCTGGTGGGAGGAGGCCTGATCGCCCTGAGGCTGCCCGAGACCCGCGAGCAGGTGCTGATGGACCCAGC
TTTCTTGTACAAAGTTGGCATTATAAGAAAGCATTGCTTATCAATTTGTTGCAACGAACAGGTCACTATC
AGTCAAAATAAAATCATTATTTGCCATCCAGCTGATATCCCCTATAGTGAGTCGTATTACATGGTCATAG
CTGTTTCCTGGCAGCTCTGGCCCGTGTCTCAAAATCTCTGATGTTACATTGCACAAGATAAAAATATATC
ATCATGAACAATAAAACTGTCTGCTTACATAAACAGTAATACAAGGGGTGTTATGAGCCATATTCAACGG
GAAACGTCGAGGCCGCGATTAAATTCCAACATGGATGCTGATTTATATGGGTATAAATGGGCTCGCGATA
ATGTCGGGCAATCAGGTGCGACAATCTATCGCTTGTATGGGAAGCCCGATGCGCCAGAGTTGTTTCTGAA
ACATGGCAAAGGTAGCGTTGCCAATGATGTTACAGATGAGATGGTCAGACTAAACTGGCTGACGGAATTT
ATGCCTCTTCCGACCATCAAGCATTTTATCCGTACTCCTGATGATGCATGGTTACTCACCACTGCGATCC
CCGGAAAAACAGCATTCCAGGTATTAGAAGAATATCCTGATTCAGGTGAAAATATTGTTGATGCGCTGGC
AGTGTTCCTGCGCCGGTTGCATTCGATTCCTGTTTGTAATTGTCCTTTTAACAGCGATCGCGTATTTCGT
CTCGCTCAGGCGCAATCACGAATGAATAACGGTTTGGTTGATGCGAGTGATTTTGATGACGAGCGTAATG
GCTGGCCTGTTGAACAAGTCTGGAAAGAAATGCATAAACTTTTGCCATTCTCACCGGATTCAGTCGTCAC
TCATGGTGATTTCTCACTTGATAACCTTATTTTTGACGAGGGGAAATTAATAGGTTGTATTGATGTTGGA
CGAGTCGGAATCGCAGACCGATACCAGGATCTTGCCATCCTATGGAACTGCCTCGGTGAGTTTTCTCCTT
CATTACAGAAACGGCTTTTTCAAAAATATGGTATTGATAATCCTGATATGAATAAATTGCAGTTTCATTT
GATGCTCGATGAGTTTTTCTAATCAGAATTGGTTAATTGGTTGTAACACTGGCAGAGCATTACGCTGACT
TGACGGGACGGCGCAAGCTCATGACCAAAATCCCTTAACGTGAGTTACGCGTCGTTCCACTGAGCGTCAG
ACCCCGTAGAAAAGATCAAAGGATCTTCTTGAGATCCTTTTTTTCTGCGCGTAATCTGCTGCTTGCAAAC
AAAAAAACCACCGCTACCAGCGGTGGTTTGTTTGCCGGATCAAGAGCTACCAACTCTTTTTCCGAAGGTA
ACTGGCTTCAGCAGAGCGCAGATACCAAATACTGTTCTTCTAGTGTAGCCGTAGTTAGGCCACCACTTCA
AGAACTCTGTAGCACCGCCTACATACCTCGCTCTGCTAATCCTGTTACCAGTGGCTGCTGCCAGTGGCGA
TAAGTCGTGTCTTACCGGGTTGGACTCAAGACGATAGTTACCGGATAAGGCGCAGCGGTCGGGCTGAACG
GGGGGTTCGTGCACACAGCCCAGCTTGGAGCGAACGACCTACACCGAACTGAGATACCTACAGCGTGAGC
TATGAGAAAGCGCCACGCTTCCCGAAGGGAGAAAGGCGGACAGGTATCCGGTAAGCGGCAGGGTCGGAAC
AGGAGAGCGCACGAGGGAGCTTCCAGGGGGAAACGCCTGGTATCTTTATAGTCCTGTCGGGTTTCGCCAC
CTCTGACTTGAGCGTCGATTTTTGTGATGCTCGTCAGGGGGGCGGAGCCTATGGAAAAACGCCAGCAACG
CGGCCTTTTTACGGTTCCTGGCCTTTTGCTGGCCTTTTGCTCACATGTT
