Features (pLannotate 1.2.2; 10 found; start..end, strand, type, name):
    121..213     +  CDS            lacI (fragment): lac repressor; lacI; The lac repressor binds to the lac operator to inhibit transcription in E. coli. This inhibition can be relieved by adding lactose or isopropyl-β-D-thiogalactopyranoside (IPTG).
    268..295     -  terminator     rrnB T2 terminator: transcription terminator T2 from the E. coli rrnB gene
    427..470     +  terminator     rrnB T1 terminator: Escherichia coli rrnB; transcription terminator T1 from the E. coli rrnB gene
    517..553     -  CDS            lacZα (fragment): LacZα fragment of β-galactosidase; lacZ fragment
    569..668     +  protein_bind   attL1: mutant version of attL; recombination site for the Gateway® LR reaction LR Clonase™
    674..2722    +  CDS            SV2B: SV2B_HUMAN - Also known as KIAA0735. Experimental evidence at protein level: Swiss-Prot protein existence level 1. (Microbial infection) Receptor for the C.botulinum neurotoxin type A2 (BoNT/A, botA); glycosylation is not essential but enhances the interaction (PubMed:29649119). Probably also serves as a receptor for the closely related C.botulinum neurotoxin type A1. From Homo sapiens (Human).
   2724..2823    -  protein_bind   attL2: mutant version of attL; recombination site for the Gateway® LR reaction LR Clonase™
   2841..2859    -  promoter       T7 promoter: promoter for bacteriophage T7 RNA polymerase
   2993..3802    +  CDS            KanR: aminoglycoside phosphotransferase; aph(3')-Ia; confers resistance to kanamycin in bacteria or G418 (Geneticin®) in eukaryotes
   3949..4537    +  rep_origin     ori: high-copy-number ColE1/pMB1/pBR322/pUC origin of replication
>Addgene plasmid #132281 | pDONR221_SV2B | analyzer sequence | sequence record 253961
CTTTCCTGCGTTATCCCCTGATTCTGTGGATAACCGTATTACCGCCTTTGAGTGAGCTGATACCGCTCGC
CGCAGCCGAACGACCGAGCGCAGCGAGTCAGTGAGCGAGGAAGCGGAAGAGCGCCCAATACGCAAACCGC
CTCTCCCCGCGCGTTGGCCGATTCATTAATGCAGCTGGCACGACAGGTTTCCCGACTGGAAAGCGGGCAG
TGAGCGCAACGCAATTAATACGCGTACCGCTAGCCAGGAAGAGTTTGTAGAAACGCAAAAAGGCCATCCG
TCAGGATGGCCTTCTGCTTAGTTTGATGCCTGGCAGTTTATGGCGGGCGTCCTGCCCGCCACCCTCCGGG
CCGTTGCTTCACAACGTTCAAATCCGCTCCCGGCGGATTTGTCCTACTCAGGAGAGCGTTCACCGACAAA
CAACAGATAAAACGAAAGGCCCAGTCTTCCGACTGAGCCTTTCGTTTTATTTGATGCCTGGCAGTTCCCT
ACTCTCGCGTTAACGCTAGCATGGATGTTTTCCCAGTCACGACGTTGTAAAACGACGGCCAGTCTTAAGC
TCGGGCCCCAAATAATGATTTTATTTTGACTGATAGTGACCTGTTCGTTGCAACACATTGATGAGCAATG
CTTTTTTATAATGCCAACTTTGTACAAAAAAGCAGGCTCCACCATGGACGATTACAAGTATCAGGACAAC
TACGGCGGCTATGCCCCTTCCGATGGCTACTATAGGGGCAACGAGTCCAATCCAGAGGAGGACGCCCAGT
CTGATGTGACCGAGGGCCACGACGAGGAGGATGAGATCTACGAGGGCGAGTATCAGGGCATCCCCCACCC
TGACGATGTGAAGGCCAAGCAGGCCAAGATGGCCCCAAGCCGGATGGACTCCCTGAGAGGCCAGACCGAT
CTGATGGCAGAGCGGCTGGAGGACGAGGAGCAGCTGGCCCACCAGTACGAGACAATCATGGATGAGTGCG
GCCACGGCAGATTCCAGTGGATCCTGTTCTTTGTGCTGGGACTGGCCCTGATGGCAGACGGAGTGGAGGT
GTTTGTGGTGAGCTTCGCCCTGCCATCCGCCGAGAAGGATATGTGCCTGAGCTCCTCTAAGAAGGGCATG
CTGGGCATGATCGTGTATCTGGGCATGATGGCAGGAGCCTTCATCCTGGGAGGACTGGCAGACAAGCTGG
GACGGAAGAGAGTGCTGTCCATGTCTCTGGCCGTGAACGCCTCCTTTGCCTCTCTGAGCTCCTTCGTGCA
GGGCTACGGCGCCTTCCTGTTTTGCCGGCTGATCTCCGGAATCGGAATCGGAGGCGCCCTGCCCATCGTG
TTCGCCTATTTTTCTGAGTTCCTGAGCAGGGAGAAGAGGGGAGAGCACCTGAGCTGGCTGGGCATCTTCT
GGATGACCGGAGGACTGTACGCATCTGCCATGGCCTGGAGCATCATCCCTCACTACGGCTGGGGCTTTAG
CATGGGCACCAATTATCACTTTCACTCCTGGAGAGTGTTCGTGATCGTGTGCGCCCTGCCATGTACAGTG
TCTATGGTGGCCCTGAAGTTTATGCCAGAGAGCCCCAGGTTCCTGCTGGAGATGGGCAAGCACGACGAGG
CCTGGATGATCCTGAAGCAGGTGCACGATACCAACATGCGCGCCAAGGGCACACCCGAGAAGGTGTTCAC
CGTGAGCAATATCAAGACACCTAAGCAGATGGACGAGTTTATCGAGATCCAGTCTAGCACCGGCACATGG
TACCAGAGGTGGCTGGTGCGCTTTAAGACAATCTTCAAGCAAGTGTGGGATAACGCCCTGTACTGCGTGA
TGGGCCCCTATCGGATGAATACCCTGATCCTGGCCGTGGTGTGGTTTGCCATGGCCTTCTCCTACTATGG
CCTGACAGTGTGGTTTCCTGACATGATCAGATACTTCCAGGATGAGGAGTATAAGTCTAAGATGAAGGTG
TTCTTTGGCGAGCACGTGTACGGCGCCACAATCAACTTCACCATGGAGAATCAGATCCACCAGCACGGCA
AGCTGGTGAACGACAAGTTTACCAGGATGTATTTCAAGCACGTGCTGTTTGAGGACACATTCTTTGATGA
GTGCTACTTTGAGGACGTGACCTCCACAGATACCTATTTCAAGAACTGTACAATCGAGTCTACCATCTTT
TACAATACCGACCTGTATGAGCACAAGTTCATCAACTGCCGCTTTATCAATTCCACATTCCTGGAGCAGA
AGGAGGGCTGTCACATGGATCTGGAGCAGGACAACGATTTTCTGATCTACCTGGTGAGCTTCCTGGGCAG
CCTGTCCGTGCTGCCTGGCAATATCATCTCCGCCCTGCTGATGGACCGGATCGGCAGACTGAAGATGATC
GGCGGCTCCATGCTGATCTCTGCCGTGTGCTGTTTCTTTCTGTTCTTTGGCAACTCTGAGAGCGCCATGA
TCGGCTGGCAGTGCCTGTTCTGTGGCACCAGCATCGCCGCCTGGAATGCCCTGGATGTGATCACAGTGGA
GCTGTATCCAACAAACCAGCGGGCCACCGCCTTTGGCATCCTGAATGGCCTGTGCAAGTTCGGCGCCATC
CTGGGCAATACCATCTTTGCCTCTTTCGTGGGCATCACAAAGGTGGTGCCAATCCTGCTGGCAGCAGCAA
GCCTGGTGGGAGGAGGCCTGATCGCCCTGAGGCTGCCCGAGACCCGCGAGCAGGTGCTGATGGACCCAGC
TTTCTTGTACAAAGTTGGCATTATAAGAAAGCATTGCTTATCAATTTGTTGCAACGAACAGGTCACTATC
AGTCAAAATAAAATCATTATTTGCCATCCAGCTGATATCCCCTATAGTGAGTCGTATTACATGGTCATAG
CTGTTTCCTGGCAGCTCTGGCCCGTGTCTCAAAATCTCTGATGTTACATTGCACAAGATAAAATAATATC
ATCATGAACAATAAAACTGTCTGCTTACATAAACAGTAATACAAGGGGTGTTATGAGCCATATTCAACGG
GAAACGTCGAGGCCGCGATTAAATTCCAACATGGATGCTGATTTATATGGGTATAAATGGGCTCGCGATA
ATGTCGGGCAATCAGGTGCGACAATCTATCGCTTGTATGGGAAGCCCGATGCGCCAGAGTTGTTTCTGAA
ACATGGCAAAGGTAGCGTTGCCAATGATGTTACAGATGAGATGGTCAGACTAAACTGGCTGACGGAATTT
ATGCCTCTTCCGACCATCAAGCATTTTATCCGTACTCCTGATGATGCATGGTTACTCACCACTGCGATCC
CCGGAAAAACAGCATTCCAGGTATTAGAAGAATATCCTGATTCAGGTGAAAATATTGTTGATGCGCTGGC
AGTGTTCCTGCGCCGGTTGCATTCGATTCCTGTTTGTAATTGTCCTTTTAACAGCGATCGCGTATTTCGT
CTCGCTCAGGCGCAATCACGAATGAATAACGGTTTGGTTGATGCGAGTGATTTTGATGACGAGCGTAATG
GCTGGCCTGTTGAACAAGTCTGGAAAGAAATGCATAAACTTTTGCCATTCTCACCGGATTCAGTCGTCAC
TCATGGTGATTTCTCACTTGATAACCTTATTTTTGACGAGGGGAAATTAATAGGTTGTATTGATGTTGGA
CGAGTCGGAATCGCAGACCGATACCAGGATCTTGCCATCCTATGGAACTGCCTCGGTGAGTTTTCTCCTT
CATTACAGAAACGGCTTTTTCAAAAATATGGTATTGATAATCCTGATATGAATAAATTGCAGTTTCATTT
GATGCTCGATGAGTTTTTCTAATCAGAATTGGTTAATTGGTTGTAACACTGGCAGAGCATTACGCTGACT
TGACGGGACGGCGCAAGCTCATGACCAAAATCCCTTAACGTGAGTTACGCGTCGTTCCACTGAGCGTCAG
ACCCCGTAGAAAAGATCAAAGGATCTTCTTGAGATCCTTTTTTTCTGCGCGTAATCTGCTGCTTGCAAAC
AAAAAAACCACCGCTACCAGCGGTGGTTTGTTTGCCGGATCAAGAGCTACCAACTCTTTTTCCGAAGGTA
ACTGGCTTCAGCAGAGCGCAGATACCAAATACTGTTCTTCTAGTGTAGCCGTAGTTAGGCCACCACTTCA
AGAACTCTGTAGCACCGCCTACATACCTCGCTCTGCTAATCCTGTTACCAGTGGCTGCTGCCAGTGGCGA
TAAGTCGTGTCTTACCGGGTTGGACTCAAGACGATAGTTACCGGATAAGGCGCAGCGGTCGGGCTGAACG
GGGGGTTCGTGCACACAGCCCAGCTTGGAGCGAACGACCTACACCGAACTGAGATACCTACAGCGTGAGC
TATGAGAAAGCGCCACGCTTCCCGAAGGGAGAAAGGCGGACAGGTATCCGGTAAGCGGCAGGGTCGGAAC
AGGAGAGCGCACGAGGGAGCTTCCAGGGGGAAACGCCTGGTATCTTTATAGTCCTGTCGGGTTTCGCCAC
CTCTGACTTGAGCGTCGATTTTTGTGATGCTCGTCAGGGGGGCGGAGCCTATGGAAAAACGCCAGCAACG
CGGCCTTTTTACGGTTCCTGGCCTTTTGCTGGCCTTTTGCTCACATGTT
