Features (pLannotate 1.2.2; 9 found; start..end, strand, type, name):
    775..791     -  protein_bind   lac operator: The lac repressor binds to the lac operator to inhibit transcription in E. coli. This inhibition can be relieved by adding lactose or isopropyl-β-D-thiogalactopyranoside (IPTG). lac repressor encoded by lacI
    799..829     -  promoter       lac promoter: promoter for the E. coli lac operon
    844..865     -  protein_bind   CAP binding site: CAP binding activates transcription in the presence of cAMP. E. coli catabolite activator protein
    878..970     -  CDS            lacI (fragment): lac repressor; lacI; The lac repressor binds to the lac operator to inhibit transcription in E. coli. This inhibition can be relieved by adding lactose or isopropyl-β-D-thiogalactopyranoside (IPTG).
   1153..1741    -  rep_origin     ori: high-copy-number ColE1/pMB1/pBR322/pUC origin of replication
   1919..2728    -  CDS            KanR: aminoglycoside phosphotransferase; aph(3')-Ia; confers resistance to kanamycin in bacteria or G418 (Geneticin®) in eukaryotes
   2835..2876    +  CDS            rop (fragment): Rop protein, which maintains plasmids at low copy number; rop
   2978..3077    +  misc_feature   bom (fragment): basis of mobility region from pBR322
   3083..151     -  CDS            lacZα (fragment) (across the origin): LacZα fragment of β-galactosidase; lacZ fragment
>Addgene plasmid #132281 | pDONR221_SV2B Sequencing Result | analyzer sequence | sequence record 274486
TTCAGGCTGCGCAACTGTTGGGAAGGGCGATCGGTGCGGGCCTCTTCGCTATTACGCCAGCTGGCGAAAG
GGGGATGTGCTGCAAGGCGATTAAGTTGGGTAACGCCAGGGTTTTCCCAGTCACGACGTTGTAAAACGAC
GGCCAGAGAATTCGAGCTCGGTACCTCGCGAATACATCTAGATGACATTGGACCGGTCGCCTTCGGCACC
ATTCCTCACGACACCCAAATATGGCGACGGGTGAGGAATGGTGGGGAGTTATTTTTAGAGCGGTGAGGAA
GGTGGGCAGGCAGCAGGTGTTGGCGCTCTAAAAATAACTCCCGGGAGTTATTTTTAGAGCGGAGGAATGG
TGGACACCCAAATATGGCGACGGTTCCTCACCCGTCGCCATATTTGGGTGTCCGCCCTGCTGCCCTTGTA
AGGAGGCGAGGCCGAGGACACCCGAGACGCCCGGTTATAATTAACCAGGACACGTGGAACACCTGCTCTA
AAAATAATGTTCCCGGCGGGGGGCCAGCTGTCCCCACCGCCAGCCCAACTCAGCACTTGCCCATACAAGG
CCATGGGGCTGGGCGCAAAGCATGCCTGGGTTCAGGGTGGGTATGGTGCGGGAGCAGGGAGGTGAGAGTC
ATTCTTGCCCTCCAGAACTCCTCCCTGGGGACAACCCCTCCCAGCCAATACGCGTGACATTGGATCGGAT
CCCGGGCCCGTCGACTGCAGAGGCCTGCATGCAAGCTTGGTGTAATCATGGTCATAGCTGTTTCCTGTGT
GAAATTGTTATCCGCTCACAATTCCACACAACATACGAGCCGGAAGCATAAAGTGTAAAGCCTGGGGTGC
CTAATGAGTGAGCTAACTCACATTAATTGCGTTGCGCTCACTGCCCGCTTTCCAGTCGGGAAACCTGTCG
TGCCAGCTGCATTAATGAATCGGCCAACGCGCGGGGAGAGGCGGTTTGCGTATTGGGCGCTCTTCCGCTT
CCTCGCTCACTGACTCGCTGCGCTCGGTCGTTCGGCTGCGGCGAGCGGTATCAGCTCACTCAAAGGCGGT
AATACGGTTATCCACAGAATCAGGGGATAACGCAGGAAAGAACATGTGAGCAAAAGGCCAGCAAAAGGCC
AGGAACCGTAAAAAGGCCGCGTTGCTGGCGTTTTTCCATAGGCTCCGCCCCCCTGACGAGCATCACAAAA
ATCGACGCTCAAGTCAGAGGTGGCGAAACCCGACAGGACTATAAAGATACCAGGCGTTTCCCCCTGGAAG
CTCCCTCGTGCGCTCTCCTGTTCCGACCCTGCCGCTTACCGGATACCTGTCCGCCTTTCTCCCTTCGGGA
AGCGTGGCGCTTTCTCATAGCTCACGCTGTAGGTATCTCAGTTCGGTGTAGGTCGTTCGCTCCAAGCTGG
GCTGTGTGCACGAACCCCCCGTTCAGCCCGACCGCTGCGCCTTATCCGGTAACTATCGTCTTGAGTCCAA
CCCGGTAAGACACGACTTATCGCCACTGGCAGCAGCCACTGGTAACAGGATTAGCAGAGCGAGGTATGTA
GGCGGTGCTACAGAGTTCTTGAAGTGGTGGCCTAACTACGGCTACACTAGAAGAACAGTATTTGGTATCT
GCGCTCTGCTGAAGCCAGTTACCTTCGGAAAAAGAGTTGGTAGCTCTTGATCCGGCAAACAAACCACCGC
TGGTAGCGGTGGTTTTTTTGTTTGCAAGCAGCAGATTACGCGCAGAAAAAAAGGATCTCAAGAAGATCCT
TTGATCTTTTCTACGGGGTCTGACGCTCAGTGGAACGAAAACTCACGTTAAGGGATTTTGGTCATGAGAT
TATCAAAAAGGATCTTCACCTAGATCCTTTTAAATTAAAAATGAAGTTTTAAATCAAGCCCAATCTGAAT
AATGTTACAACCAATTAACCAATTCTGATTAGAAAAACTCATCGAGCATCAAATGAAACTGCAATTTATT
CATATCAGGATTATCAATACCATATTTTTGAAAAAGCCGTTTCTGTAATGAAGGAGAAAACTCACCGAGG
CAGTTCCATAGGATGGCAAGATCCTGGTATCGGTCTGCGATTCCGACTCGTCCAACATCAATACAACCTA
TTAATTTCCCCTCGTCAAAAATAAGGTTATCAAGTGAGAAATCACCATGAGTGACGACTGAATCCGGTGA
GAATGGCAAAAGTTTATGCATTTCTTTCCAGACTTGTTCAACAGGCCAGCCATTACGCTCGTCATCAAAA
TCACTCGCATCAACCAAACCGTTATTCATTCGTGATTGCGCCTGAGCCAGGCGAAATACGCGATCGCTGT
TAAAAGGACAATTACAAACAGGAATCGAATGCAACCGGCGCAGGAACACTGCCAGCGCATCAACAATATT
TTCACCTGAATCAGGATATTCTTCTAATACCTGGAATGCTGTTTTTCCGGGGATCGCAGTGGTGAGTAAC
CATGCATCATCAGGAGTACGGATAAAATGCTTGATGGTCGGAAGAGGCATAAATTCCGTCAGCCAGTTTA
GTCTGACCATCTCATCTGTAACATCATTGGCAACGCTACCTTTGCCATGTTTCAGAAACAACTCTGGCGC
ATCGGGCTTCCCATACAAGCGATAGATTGTCGCACCTGATTGCCCGACATTATCGCGAGCCCATTTATAC
CCATATAAATCAGCATCCATGTTGGAATTTAATCGCGGCCTCGACGTTTCCCGTTGAATATGGCTCATAA
CACCCCTTGTATTACTGTTTATGTAAGCAGACAGTTTTATTGTTCATGATGATATATTTTTATCTTGTGC
AATGTAACATCAGAGATTTTGAGACACGGGCCAGAGCTGCATCGCGCGTTTCGGTGATGACGGTGAAAAC
CTCTGACACATGCAGCTCCCGCAGGCGGTCACAGCTTGTCTGTAAGCGGATGCCGGGAGCAGACAAGCCC
GTCAGGGCGCGTCAGCGGGTGTTGGCGGGTGTCGGGGCTGGCTTAACTATGCGGCATCAGAGCAGATTGT
ACTGAGAGTGCACCATATGCGGTGTGAAATACCGCACAGATGCGTAAGGAGAAAATACCGCATCAGGCGC
CATTCGCCA
