>Addgene plasmid #132281 | pDONR221_SV2B | depositor partial sequence | sequence record 253962 | Codon-optimized ORF of SV2B
ATGGACGATTACAAGTATCAGGACAACTACGGCGGCTATGCCCCTTCCGATGGCTACTATAGGGGCAACG
AGTCCAATCCAGAGGAGGACGCCCAGTCTGATGTGACCGAGGGCCACGACGAGGAGGATGAGATCTACGA
GGGCGAGTATCAGGGCATCCCCCACCCTGACGATGTGAAGGCCAAGCAGGCCAAGATGGCCCCAAGCCGG
ATGGACTCCCTGAGAGGCCAGACCGATCTGATGGCAGAGCGGCTGGAGGACGAGGAGCAGCTGGCCCACC
AGTACGAGACAATCATGGATGAGTGCGGCCACGGCAGATTCCAGTGGATCCTGTTCTTTGTGCTGGGACT
GGCCCTGATGGCAGACGGAGTGGAGGTGTTTGTGGTGAGCTTCGCCCTGCCATCCGCCGAGAAGGATATG
TGCCTGAGCTCCTCTAAGAAGGGCATGCTGGGCATGATCGTGTATCTGGGCATGATGGCAGGAGCCTTCA
TCCTGGGAGGACTGGCAGACAAGCTGGGACGGAAGAGAGTGCTGTCCATGTCTCTGGCCGTGAACGCCTC
CTTTGCCTCTCTGAGCTCCTTCGTGCAGGGCTACGGCGCCTTCCTGTTTTGCCGGCTGATCTCCGGAATC
GGAATCGGAGGCGCCCTGCCCATCGTGTTCGCCTATTTTTCTGAGTTCCTGAGCAGGGAGAAGAGGGGAG
AGCACCTGAGCTGGCTGGGCATCTTCTGGATGACCGGAGGACTGTACGCATCTGCCATGGCCTGGAGCAT
CATCCCTCACTACGGCTGGGGCTTTAGCATGGGCACCAATTATCACTTTCACTCCTGGAGAGTGTTCGTG
ATCGTGTGCGCCCTGCCATGTACAGTGTCTATGGTGGCCCTGAAGTTTATGCCAGAGAGCCCCAGGTTCC
TGCTGGAGATGGGCAAGCACGACGAGGCCTGGATGATCCTGAAGCAGGTGCACGATACCAACATGCGCGC
CAAGGGCACACCCGAGAAGGTGTTCACCGTGAGCAATATCAAGACACCTAAGCAGATGGACGAGTTTATC
GAGATCCAGTCTAGCACCGGCACATGGTACCAGAGGTGGCTGGTGCGCTTTAAGACAATCTTCAAGCAAG
TGTGGGATAACGCCCTGTACTGCGTGATGGGCCCCTATCGGATGAATACCCTGATCCTGGCCGTGGTGTG
GTTTGCCATGGCCTTCTCCTACTATGGCCTGACAGTGTGGTTTCCTGACATGATCAGATACTTCCAGGAT
GAGGAGTATAAGTCTAAGATGAAGGTGTTCTTTGGCGAGCACGTGTACGGCGCCACAATCAACTTCACCA
TGGAGAATCAGATCCACCAGCACGGCAAGCTGGTGAACGACAAGTTTACCAGGATGTATTTCAAGCACGT
GCTGTTTGAGGACACATTCTTTGATGAGTGCTACTTTGAGGACGTGACCTCCACAGATACCTATTTCAAG
AACTGTACAATCGAGTCTACCATCTTTTACAATACCGACCTGTATGAGCACAAGTTCATCAACTGCCGCT
TTATCAATTCCACATTCCTGGAGCAGAAGGAGGGCTGTCACATGGATCTGGAGCAGGACAACGATTTTCT
GATCTACCTGGTGAGCTTCCTGGGCAGCCTGTCCGTGCTGCCTGGCAATATCATCTCCGCCCTGCTGATG
GACCGGATCGGCAGACTGAAGATGATCGGCGGCTCCATGCTGATCTCTGCCGTGTGCTGTTTCTTTCTGT
TCTTTGGCAACTCTGAGAGCGCCATGATCGGCTGGCAGTGCCTGTTCTGTGGCACCAGCATCGCCGCCTG
GAATGCCCTGGATGTGATCACAGTGGAGCTGTATCCAACAAACCAGCGGGCCACCGCCTTTGGCATCCTG
AATGGCCTGTGCAAGTTCGGCGCCATCCTGGGCAATACCATCTTTGCCTCTTTCGTGGGCATCACAAAGG
TGGTGCCAATCCTGCTGGCAGCAGCAAGCCTGGTGGGAGGAGGCCTGATCGCCCTGAGGCTGCCCGAGAC
CCGCGAGCAGGTGCTGATG
